Addgene plasmid #195510: pCHA1.1-Rap2a-V5-Hygro
Purpose: lentiviral vector expressing RAP2A CDS with hygromycin selection
Depositing lab: Joanna Wysocka. Depositing organization: Stanford University. Publication: A genome-wide genetic screen uncovers determinants of human pigmentation. Bajpai VK, Swigut T, Mohammed J, Naqvi S, Arreola M, Tycko J, Kim TC, Pritchard JK, Bassik MC, Wysocka J. Science. 2023 Aug 11;381(6658):eade6289. doi: 10.1126/science.ade6289. Epub 2023 Aug 11. PubMed 37561850.
Backbone
  Vector backbone: pCHA1.1
  Backbone size w/o insert (bp): 7944
  Total vector size (bp): 8982
  Vector type: Mammalian Expression, Lentiviral
  Selectable markers: Hygromycin
Growth in bacteria
  Bacterial resistance: Ampicillin, 100 μg/mL
  Growth temperature: 30°C
  Growth strain: NEB Stable
  Copy number: High Copy
Gene/Insert
  Gene/Insert name: Hygromycin
  Species: E. Coli
  Insert size (bp): 1038
  Promoter: hPGK
  Cloning method: Gibson Cloning
  Sequencing primers: 5′ ttccgcattctgcaagcctc; 3′ ggctaagatctacagctgcc
Terms and licenses: Academic/Nonprofit Terms; Industry Terms: Not Available to Industry
How to cite: pCHA1.1-Rap2a-V5-Hygro was a gift from Joanna Wysocka (Addgene plasmid # 195510 ; http://n2t.net/addgene:195510 ; RRID:Addgene_195510)
