[The description below was written by a language model from this plasmid's Addgene catalogue record and pLannotate feature annotations shown in this document.]
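Description:
pCHA1.1-Rap2a-V5-Hygro is a roughly 9 kb third-generation-style, self-inactivating HIV-1 lentiviral transfer vector built on the pCHA1.1 backbone for stable expression of the small GTPase RAP2A in mammalian cells. In bacteria it replicates from a high-copy ColE1/pUC-type origin and is selected with ampicillin through the β-lactamase gene. The backbone also retains an f1 origin, an SV40 origin, and remnants of a lac/lacZα cloning region flanked by T3 and T7 promoters.

The viral portion begins with an RSV enhancer/promoter fused to a truncated 5' LTR, which allows Tat-independent transcription of the genomic RNA in packaging cells. This is followed by the Ψ packaging signal with a gag fragment and by the Rev response element for Rev-dependent nuclear export. Two independent expression cassettes follow. In the first, the human ubiquitin C promoter drives the human RAP2A coding sequence followed closely by a V5 epitope tag, apparently as a C-terminal fusion for detecting the protein with anti-V5 antibodies. In the second, the human PGK promoter drives hygromycin B phosphotransferase for selection of transduced cells. A cPPT/CTS element lies between the two cassettes. The provirus ends in a ΔU3 3' LTR, which inactivates LTR promoter activity after integration, and an SV40 polyadenylation signal follows. No WPRE is annotated.

The catalogue's insert field lists only the 1,038 bp E. coli hygromycin resistance gene under hPGK, reflecting the piece introduced by Gibson cloning. The stated purpose and the feature table both indicate that RAP2A-V5 is the functional payload. The vector was deposited in connection with a genome-wide genetic screen for determinants of human pigmentation, where it would serve for stable RAP2A expression in hygromycin-selected cells.
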