Features (pLannotate 1.2.2; 27 found; start..end, strand, type, name):
      1..589     +  rep_origin     ori: high-copy-number ColE1/pMB1/pBR322/pUC origin of replication
    772..864     +  CDS            lacI (fragment): lac repressor; lacI; The lac repressor binds to the lac operator to inhibit transcription in E. coli. This inhibition can be relieved by adding lactose or isopropyl-β-D-thiogalactopyranoside (IPTG).
    877..898     +  protein_bind   CAP binding site: CAP binding activates transcription in the presence of cAMP. E. coli catabolite activator protein
    913..943     +  promoter       lac promoter: promoter for the E. coli lac operon
    951..967     +  protein_bind   lac operator: The lac repressor binds to the lac operator to inhibit transcription in E. coli. This inhibition can be relieved by adding lactose or isopropyl-β-D-thiogalactopyranoside (IPTG). lac repressor encoded by lacI
   1012..1030    +  promoter       T3 promoter: promoter for bacteriophage T3 RNA polymerase
   1058..1284    +  promoter       RSV promoter: Rous sarcoma virus enhancer/promoter
   1285..1465    +  LTR            5' LTR (truncated): truncated 5' long terminal repeat (LTR) from HIV-1
   1512..1637    +  misc_feature   HIV-1 Ψ: packaging signal of human immunodeficiency virus type 1
   1621..1984    +  CDS            HIV-1 gag (fragment): gag protein from human immunodeficiency virus 1; gag
   2130..2363    +  misc_feature   RRE: The Rev response element (RRE) of HIV-1 allows for Rev-dependent mRNA export from the nucleus to the cytoplasm.
   2740..2840    +  CDS            Rev (fragment): human immunodeficiency virus 1 (HIV-1) Rev protein; rev; enhances nuclear export of unspliced and incompletely spliced viral mRNAs
   2881..4092    +  promoter       UbC promoter: human ubiquitin C promoter
   4109..4657    +  CDS            RAP2A: RAP2A_HUMAN - Experimental evidence at protein level: Swiss-Prot protein existence level 1. Small GTP-binding protein which cycles between a GDP-bound inactive and a GTP-bound active form. In its active form interacts with and regulates several effectors including MAP4K4, MINK1 and TNIK. Part of a signaling complex composed of NEDD4, RAP2A and TNIK which regulates neuronal dendrite extension and arborization during development. More generally, it is part of several signaling cascades and may regulate cytoskeletal rearrangements, cell migration, cell adhesion and cell spreading. From Homo sapie
   4667..4708    +  CDS            V5 tag: epitope tag from simian virus 5
   4753..4870    +  misc_feature   cPPT/CTS: central polypurine tract and central termination sequence of HIV-1
   4919..5429    +  promoter       hPGK promoter: human phosphoglycerate kinase 1 promoter
   5449..6486    +  CDS            HygR: hygromycin B phosphotransferase confers resistance to hygromycin
   6536..6555    +  misc_feature   cPPT/CTS (fragment): central polypurine tract and central termination sequence of HIV-1
   6557..6790    +  LTR            3' LTR (ΔU3): self-inactivating 3' long terminal repeat (LTR) from HIV-1
   6862..6983    +  polyA_signal   SV40 poly(A) signal: SV40 polyadenylation signal
   7023..7158    +  rep_origin     SV40 ori: SV40 origin of replication
   7179..7197    -  promoter       T7 promoter: promoter for bacteriophage T7 RNA polymerase
   7205..7360    +  CDS            lacZα (fragment): LacZα fragment of β-galactosidase; lacZ fragment
   7365..7793    +  rep_origin     f1 ori (sequence partly withheld): f1 bacteriophage origin of replication; arrow indicates direction of (+) strand synthesis
   7846..7950    +  promoter       AmpR promoter: bla
   7951..8811    +  CDS            AmpR: β-lactamase; bla; confers resistance to ampicillin, carbenicillin, and related antibiotics
>Addgene plasmid #195510 | pCHA1.1-Rap2a-V5-Hygro | addgene full sequence | sequence record 393003 | Addgene NGS Result
TTGAGATCCTTTTTTTCTGCGCGTAATCTGCTGCTTGCAAACAAAAAAACCACCGCTACCAGCGGTGGTT
TGTTTGCCGGATCAAGAGCTACCAACTCTTTTTCCGAAGGTAACTGGCTTCAGCAGAGCGCAGATACCAA
ATACTGTTCTTCTAGTGTAGCCGTAGTTAGGCCACCACTTCAAGAACTCTGTAGCACCGCCTACATACCT
CGCTCTGCTAATCCTGTTACCAGTGGCTGCTGCCAGTGGCGATAAGTCGTGTCTTACCGGGTTGGACTCA
AGACGATAGTTACCGGATAAGGCGCAGCGGTCGGGCTGAACGGGGGGTTCGTGCACACAGCCCAGCTTGG
AGCGAACGACCTACACCGAACTGAGATACCTACAGCGTGAGCTATGAGAAAGCGCCACGCTTCCCGAAGG
GAGAAAGGCGGACAGGTATCCGGTAAGCGGCAGGGTCGGAACAGGAGAGCGCACGAGGGAGCTTCCAGGG
GGAAACGCCTGGTATCTTTATAGTCCTGTCGGGTTTCGCCACCTCTGACTTGAGCGTCGATTTTTGTGAT
GCTCGTCAGGGGGGCGGAGCCTATGGAAAAACGCCAGCAACGCGGCCTTTTTACGGTTCCTGGCCTTTTG
CTGGCCTTTTGCTCACATGTTCTTTCCTGCGTTATCCCCTGATTCTGTGGATAACCGTATTACCGCCTTT
GAGTGAGCTGATACCGCTCGCCGCAGCCGAACGACCGAGCGCAGCGAGTCAGTGAGCGAGGAAGCGGAAG
AGCGCCCAATACGCAAACCGCCTCTCCCCGCGCGTTGGCCGATTCATTAATGCAGCTGGCACGACAGGTT
TCCCGACTGGAAAGCGGGCAGTGAGCGCAACGCAATTAATGTGAGTTAGCTCACTCATTAGGCACCCCAG
GCTTTACACTTTATGCTTCCGGCTCGTATGTTGTGTGGAATTGTGAGCGGATAACAATTTCACACAGGAA
ACAGCTATGACCATGATTACGCCAAGCGCGCAATTAACCCTCACTAAAGGGAACAAAAGCTGGAGCTGCA
AGCTTAATGTAGTCTTATGCAATACTCTTGTAGTCTTGCAACATGGTAACGATGAGTTAGCAACATGCCT
TACAAGGAGAGAAAAAGCACCGTGCATGCCGATTGGTGGAAGTAAGGTGGTACGATCGTGCCTTATTAGG
AAGGCAACAGACGGGTCTGACATGGATTGGACGAACCACTGAATTGCCGCATTGCAGAGATATTGTATTT
AAGTGCCTAGCTCGATACATAAACGGGTCTCTCTGGTTAGACCAGATCTGAGCCTGGGAGCTCTCTGGCT
AACTAGGGAACCCACTGCTTAAGCCTCAATAAAGCTTGCCTTGAGTGCTTCAAGTAGTGTGTGCCCGTCT
GTTGTGTGACTCTGGTAACTAGAGATCCCTCAGACCCTTTTAGTCAGTGTGGAAAATCTCTAGCAGTGGC
GCCCGAACAGGGACTTGAAAGCGAAAGGGAAACCAGAGGAGCTCTCTCGACGCAGGACTCGGCTTGCTGA
AGCGCGCACGGCAAGAGGCGAGGGGCGGCGACTGGTGAGTACGCCAAAAATTTTGACTAGCGGAGGCTAG
AAGGAGAGAGATGGGTGCGAGAGCGTCAGTATTAAGCGGGGGAGAATTAGATCGCGATGGGAAAAAATTC
GGTTAAGGCCAGGGGGAAAGAAAAAATATAAATTAAAACATATAGTATGGGCAAGCAGGGAGCTAGAACG
ATTCGCAGTTAATCCTGGCCTGTTAGAAACATCAGAAGGCTGTAGACAAATACTGGGACAGCTACAACCA
TCCCTTCAGACAGGATCAGAAGAACTTAGATCATTATATAATACAGTAGCAACCCTCTATTGTGTGCATC
AAAGGATAGAGATAAAAGACACCAAGGAAGCTTTAGACAAGATAGAGGAAGAGCAAAACAAAAGTAAGAC
CACCGCACAGCAAGCAGCAGCTGATCTTCAGACCTGGAGGAGGAGATATGAGGGACAATTGGAGAAGTGA
ATTATATAAATATAAAGTAGTAAAAATTGAACCATTAGGAGTAGCACCCACCAAGGCAAAGAGAAGAGTG
GTGCAGAGAGAAAAAAGAGCAGTGGGAATAGGAGCTTTGTTCCTTGGGTTCTTGGGAGCAGCAGGAAGCA
CTATGGGCGCAGCGTCAATGACGCTGACGGTACAGGCCAGACAATTATTGTCTGGTATAGTGCAGCAGCA
GAACAATTTGCTGAGGGCTATTGAGGCGCAACAGCATCTGTTGCAACTCACAGTCTGGGGCATCAAGCAG
CTCCAGGCAAGAATCCTGGCTGTGGAAAGATACCTAAAGGATCAACAGCTCCTGGGGATTTGGGGTTGCT
CTGGAAAACTCATTTGCACCACTGCTGTGCCTTGGAATGCTAGTTGGAGTAATAAATCTCTGGAACAGAT
TTGGAATCACACGACCTGGATGGAGTGGGACAGAGAAATTAACAATTACACAAGCTTAATACACTCCTTA
ATTGAAGAATCGCAAAACCAGCAAGAAAAGAATGAACAAGAATTATTGGAATTAGATAAATGGGCAAGTT
TGTGGAATTGGTTTAACATAACAAATTGGCTGTGGTATATAAAATTATTCATAATGATAGTAGGAGGCTT
GGTAGGTTTAAGAATAGTTTTTGCTGTACTTTCTATAGTGAATAGAGTTAGGCAGGGATATTCACCATTA
TCGTTTCAGACCCACCTCCCAACCCCGAGGGGACCCGACAGGCCCGAAGGAATAGAAGAAGAAGGTGGAG
AGAGAGACAGAGACAGATCCATTCGATTAGTGAACGGATCTCGACGGTATCGATCACGAGACTAGCCTCG
AGCGGGATCTGGCCTCCGCGCCGGGTTTTGGCGCCTCCCGCGGGCGCCCCCCTCCTCACGGCGAGCGCTG
CCACGTCAGACGAAGGGCGCAGCGAGCGTCCTGATCCTTCCGCCCGGACGCTCAGGACAGCGGCCCGCTG
CTCATAAGACTCGGCCTTAGAACCCCAGTATCAGCAGAAGGACATTTTAGGACGGGACTTGGGTGACTCT
AGGGCACTGGTTTTCTTTCCAGAGAGCGGAACAGGCGAGGAAAAGTAGTCCCTTCTCGGCGATTCTGCGG
AGGGATCTCCGTGGGGCGGTGAACGCCGATGATTATATAAGGACGCGCCGGGTGTGGCACAGCTAGTTCC
GTCGCAGCCGGGATTTGGGTCGCGGTTCTTGTTTGTGGATCGCTGTGATCGTCACTTGGTGAGTAGCGGG
CTGCTGGGCTGGCCGGGGCTTTCGTGGCCGCCGGGCCGCTCGGTGGGACGGAAGCGTGTGGAGAGACCGC
CAAGGGCTGTAGTCTGGGTCCGCGAGCAAGGTTGCCCTGAACTGGGGGTTGGGGGGAGCGCAGCAAAATG
GCGGCTGTTCCCGAGTCTTGAATGGAAGACGCTTGTGAGGCGGGCTGTGAGGTCGTTGAAACAAGGTGGG
GGGCATGGTGGGCGGCAAGAACCCAAGGTCTTGAGGCCTTCGCTAATGCGGGAAAGCTCTTATTCGGGTG
AGATGGGCTGGGGCACCATCTGGGGACCCTGACGTGAAGTTTGTCACTGACTGGAGAACTCGGTTTGTCG
TCTGTTGCGGGGGCGGCAGTTATGGCGGTGCCGTTGGGCAGTGCACCCGTACCTTTGGGAGCGCGCGCCC
TCGTCGTGTCGTGACGTCACCCGTTCTGTTGGCTTATAATGCAGGGTGGGGCCACCTGCCGGTAGGTGTG
CGGTAGGCTTTTCTCCGTCGCAGGACGCAGGGTTCGGGCCTAGGGTAGGCTCTCCTGAATCGACAGGCGC
CGGACCTCTGGTGAGGGGAGGGATAAGTGAGGCGTCAGTTTCTTTGGTCGGTTTTATGTACCTATCTTCT
TAAGTAGCTGAAGCTCCGGTTTTGAACTATGCGCTCGGGGTTGGCGAGTGTGTTTTGTGAAGTTTTTTAG
GCACCTTTTGAAATGTAATCATTTGGGTCAATATGTAATTTTCAGTGTTAGACTAGTAAATTGTCCGCTA
AATTCTGGCCGTTTTTGGCTTTTTTGTTAGACGAAGCGCTAGCCCACCATGCGCGAGTACAAAGTGGTGG
TGCTGGGCTCGGGCGGGGTAGGCAAATCCGCCCTGACCGTGCAGTTCGTGACCGGCACCTTCATCGAGAA
ATACGACCCCACCATCGAGGACTTCTACCGCAAGGAGATCGAGGTGGATTCGTCGCCGTCGGTGCTGGAG
ATCCTGGACACGGCGGGCACCGAGCAGTTCGCGTCCATGCGGGACCTGTACATCAAGAACGGCCAGGGCT
TCATCCTCGTCTACAGCCTCGTCAACCAGCAGAGCTTCCAGGACATCAAGCCCATGCGGGACCAGATCAT
CCGCGTGAAGCGGTATGAGAAAGTGCCAGTCATCTTGGTTGGGAACAAAGTGGACCTGGAAAGTGAGAGA
GAAGTATCGTCCAGCGAAGGCAGAGCCCTTGCTGAAGAGTGGGGCTGCCCCTTTATGGAAACTTCCGCTA
AGAGTAAAACAATGGTGGACGAACTCTTTGCAGAAATTGTGAGGCAGATGAACTATGCTGCTCAGCCTGA
CAAAGATGACCCATGCTGTTCTGCATGTAACATACAAGCGGCCGCCGGTAAGCCTATCCCTAACCCTCTC
CTCGGTCTCGATTCTACGTAAGAATTCTCGACCTCGAGACAAATGGCAGTATTCATCCACAATTTTAAAA
GAAAAGGGGGGATTGGGGGGTACAGTGCAGGGGAAAGAATAGTAGACATAATAGCAACAGACATACAAAC
TAAAGAATTACAAAAACAAATTACAAAAATTCAAAATTTTCGGGTTTATTACAGGGACAGCAGAGATCCA
CTTTGGCCGCGGCTCGAGGGGGTTGGGGTTGCGCCTTTTCCAAGGCAGCCCTGGGTTTGCGCAGGGACGC
GGCTGCTCTGGGCGTGGTTCCGGGAAACGCAGCGGCGCCGACCCTGGGTCTCGCACATTCTTCACGTCCG
TTCGCAGCGTCACCCGGATCTTCGCCGCTACCCTTGTGGGCCCCCCGGCGACGCTTCCTGCTCCGCCCCT
AAGTCGGGAAGGTTCCTTGCGGTTCGCGGCGTGCCGGACGTGACAAACGGAAGCCGCACGTCTCACTAGT
ACCCTCGCAGACGGACAGCGCCAGGGAGCAATGGCAGCGCGCCGACCGCGATGGGCTGTGGCCAATAGCG
GCTGCTCAGCAGGGCGCGCCGAGAGCAGCGGCCGGGAAGGGGCGGTGCGGGAGGCGGGGTGTGGGGCGGT
AGTGTGGGCCCTGTTCCTGCCCGCGCGGTGTTCCGCATTCTGCAAGCCTCCGGAGCGCACGTCGGCAGTC
GGCTCCCTCGTTGACCGAATCACCGACCTCTCTCCCCAGGGGGATCTGATCCACCACCATGAAGAAGCCC
GAACTCACCGCTACCAGCGTTGAAAAATTTCTCATCGAGAAGTTCGACAGTGTGAGCGACCTGATGCAGT
TGTCGGAGGGCGAAGAGAGCCGAGCCTTCAGCTTCGATGTCGGCGGACGCGGCTATGTACTGCGGGTGAA
TAGCTGCGCTGATGGCTTCTACAAAGACCGCTACGTGTACCGCCACTTCGCCAGCGCTGCACTACCCATC
CCCGAAGTGTTGGACATCGGCGAGTTCAGCGAGAGCCTGACATACTGCATCAGTAGACGCGCCCAAGGCG
TTACTCTCCAAGACCTCCCCGAAACAGAGCTGCCTGCTGTGTTACAGCCTGTCGCCGAAGCTATGGATGC
TATTGCCGCCGCCGACCTCAGTCAAACCAGCGGCTTCGGCCCATTCGGGCCCCAAGGCATCGGCCAGTAC
ACAACCTGGCGGGATTTCATTTGCGCCATTGCTGATCCCCATGTCTACCACTGGCAGACCGTGATGGACG
ACACCGTGTCCGCCAGCGTAGCTCAAGCCCTGGACGAACTGATGCTGTGGGCCGAAGACTGTCCCGAGGT
GCGCCACCTCGTCCATGCCGACTTCGGCAGCAACAACGTCCTGACCGACAACGGCCGCATCACCGCCGTA
ATCGACTGGTCCGAAGCTATGTTCGGGGACAGTCAGTACGAGGTGGCCAACATCTTCTTCTGGCGGCCCT
GGCTGGCTTGCATGGAGCAGCAGACTCGCTACTTCGAGCGCCGGCATCCCGAGCTGGCCGGCAGCCCTCG
TCTGCGAGCCTACATGCTGCGCATCGGCCTGGATCAGCTCTACCAGAGCCTCGTGGACGGCAACTTCGAC
GATGCTGCCTGGGCTCAAGGCCGCTGCGATGCCATCGTCCGCAGCGGGGCCGGCACCGTCGGTCGCACAC
AAATCGCTCGCCGGAGCGCAGCCGTATGGACCGACGGCTGCGTCGAGGTGCTGGCCGACAGCGGCAACCG
CCGGCCCAGTACACGACCGCGCGCTAAGGAGGTAGGTCGAGTTTAAGTACCTTTAAGACCAATGACTTAC
AAGGCAGCTGTAGATCTTAGCCACTTTTTAAAAGAAAAGGGGGGACTGGAAGGGCTAATTCACTCCCAAC
GAAGACAAGATCTGCTTTTTGCTTGTACTGGGTCTCTCTGGTTAGACCAGATCTGAGCCTGGGAGCTCTC
TGGCTAACTAGGGAACCCACTGCTTAAGCCTCAATAAAGCTTGCCTTGAGTGCTTCAAGTAGTGTGTGCC
CGTCTGTTGTGTGACTCTGGTAACTAGAGATCCCTCAGACCCTTTTAGTCAGTGTGGAAAATCTCTAGCA
GTAGTAGTTCATGTCATCTTATTATTCAGTATTTATAACTTGCAAAGAAATGAATATCAGAGAGTGAGAG
GAACTTGTTTATTGCAGCTTATAATGGTTACAAATAAAGCAATAGCATCACAAATTTCACAAATAAAGCA
TTTTTTTCACTGCATTCTAGTTGTGGTTTGTCCAAACTCATCAATGTATCTTATCATGTCTGGCTCTAGC
TATCCCGCCCCTAACTCCGCCCATCCCGCCCCTAACTCCGCCCAGTTCCGCCCATTCTCCGCCCCATGGC
TGACTAATTTTTTTTATTTATGCAGAGGCCGAGGCCGCCTCGGCCTCTGAGCTATTCCAGAAGTAGTGAG
GAGGCTTTTTTGGAGGCCTAGGGACGTACCCAATTCGCCCTATAGTGAGTCGTATTACGCGCGCTCACTG
GCCGTCGTTTTACAACGTCGTGACTGGGAAAACCCTGGCGTTACCCAACTTAATCGCCTTGCAGCACATC
CCCCTTTCGCCAGCTGGCGTAATAGCGAAGAGGCCCGCACCGATCGCCCTTCCCAACAGTTGCGCAGCCT
GAATGGCGAATGGG
[124 nt withheld, positions 7365-7488]
C
[91 nt withheld, positions 7490-7580]
A
[49 nt withheld, positions 7582-7630]
CCTTTGACGTTGGAGTCCACGTTCTTT
[37 nt withheld, positions 7658-7694]
ACCCTATCTCGGTCTATTCTTTTGATTTATAAGGGATTTTGCCGATTTCGGCCTATTGGTTAAAAAATGA
GCTGATTTAACAAAAATTTAACGCGAATTTTAACAAAATATTAACGCTTACAATTTAGGTGGCACTTTTC
GGGGAAATGTGCGCGGAACCCCTATTTGTTTATTTTTCTAAATACATTCAAATATGTATCCGCTCATGAG
ACAATAACCCTGATAAATGCTTCAATAATATTGAAAAAGGAAGAGTATGAGTATTCAACATTTCCGTGTC
GCCCTTATTCCCTTTTTTGCGGCATTTTGCCTTCCTGTTTTTGCTCACCCAGAAACGCTGGTGAAAGTAA
AAGATGCTGAAGATCAGTTGGGTGCACGAGTGGGTTACATCGAACTGGATCTCAACAGCGGTAAGATCCT
TGAGAGTTTTCGCCCCGAAGAACGTTTTCCAATGATGAGCACTTTTAAAGTTCTGCTATGTGGCGCGGTA
TTATCCCGTATTGACGCCGGGCAAGAGCAACTCGGTCGCCGCATACACTATTCTCAGAATGACTTGGTTG
AGTACTCACCAGTCACAGAAAAGCATCTTACGGATGGCATGACAGTAAGAGAATTATGCAGTGCTGCCAT
AACCATGAGTGATAACACTGCGGCCAACTTACTTCTGACAACGATCGGAGGACCGAAGGAGCTAACCGCT
TTTTTGCACAACATGGGGGATCATGTAACTCGCCTTGATCGTTGGGAACCGGAGCTGAATGAAGCCATAC
CAAACGACGAGCGTGACACCACGATGCCTGTAGCAATGGCAACAACGTTGCGCAAACTATTAACTGGCGA
ACTACTTACTCTAGCTTCCCGGCAACAATTAATAGACTGGATGGAGGCGGATAAAGTTGCAGGACCACTT
CTGCGCTCGGCCCTTCCGGCTGGCTGGTTTATTGCTGATAAATCTGGAGCCGGTGAGCGTGGGTCTCGCG
GTATCATTGCAGCACTGGGGCCAGATGGTAAGCCCTCCCGTATCGTAGTTATCTACACGACGGGGAGTCA
GGCAACTATGGATGAACGAAATAGACAGATCGCTGAGATAGGTGCCTCACTGATTAAGCATTGGTAACTG
TCAGACCAAGTTTACTCATATATACTTTAGATTGATTTAAAACTTCATTTTTAATTTAAAAGGATCTAGG
TGAAGATCCTTTTTGATAATCTCATGACCAAAATCCCTTAACGTGAGTTTTCGTTCCACTGAGCGTCAGA
CCCCGTAGAAAAGATCAAAGGATCTTC
